>Addgene plasmid #57209 | PS-CFP2-ALK1-N-13 | addgene full sequence | sequence record 218625 | Addgene NGS Result
CATGTTCTTTCCTGCGTTATCCCCTGATTCTGTGGATAACCGTATTACCGCCATGCATTAGTTATTAATA
GTAATCAATTACGGGGTCATTAGTTCATAGCCCATATATGGAGTTCCGCGTTACATAACTTACGGTAAAT
GGCCCGCCTGGCTGACCGCCCAACGACCCCCGCCCATTGACGTCAATAATGACGTATGTTCCCATAGTAA
CGCCAATAGGGACTTTCCATTGACGTCAATGGGTGGAGTATTTACGGTAAACTGCCCACTTGGCAGTACA
TCAAGTGTATCATATGCCAAGTACGCCCCCTATTGACGTCAATGACGGTAAATGGCCCGCCTGGCATTAT
GCCCAGTACATGACCTTATGGGACTTTCCTACTTGGCAGTACATCTACGTATTAGTCATCGCTATTACCA
TGGTGATGCGGTTTTGGCAGTACATCAATGGGCGTGGATAGCGGTTTGACTCACGGGGATTTCCAAGTCT
CCACCCCATTGACGTCAATGGGAGTTTGTTTTGGCACCAAAATCAACGGGACTTTCCAAAATGTCGTAAC
AACTCCGCCCCATTGACGCAAATGGGCGGTAGGCGTGTACGGTGGGAGGTCTATATAAGCAGAGCTGGTT
TAGTGAACCGTCAGATCCGCTAGCGCTACCGGACTCAGATCTCGAGCTCAAGCTTCGAATTCACCGCCAT
GACCTTGGGCTCCCCCAGGAAAGGCCTTCTGATGCTGCTGATGGCCTTGGTGACCCAGGGAGACCCTGTG
AAGCCGTCTCGGGGCCCGCTGGTGACCTGCACGTGTGAGAGCCCACATTGCAAGGGGCCTACCTGCCGGG
GGGCCTGGTGCACAGTAGTGCTGGTGCGGGAGGAGGGGAGGCACCCCCAGGAACATCGGGGCTGCGGGAA
CTTGCACAGGGAGCTCTGCAGGGGGCGCCCCACCGAGTTCGTCAACCACTACTGCTGCGACAGCCACCTC
TGCAACCACAACGTGTCCCTGGTGCTGGAGGCCACCCAACCTCCTTCGGAGCAGCCGGGAACAGATGGCC
AGCTGGCCCTGATCCTGGGCCCCGTGCTGGCCTTGCTGGCCCTGGTGGCCCTGGGTGTCCTGGGCCTGTG
GCATGTCCGACGGAGGCAGGAGAAGCAGCGTGGCCTGCACAGCGAGCTGGGAGAGTCCAGTCTCATCCTG
AAAGCATCTGAGCAGGGCGACAGCATGTTGGGGGACCTCCTGGACAGTGACTGCACCACAGGGAGTGGCT
CAGGGCTCCCCTTCCTGGTGCAGAGGACAGTGGCACGGCAGGTTGCCTTGGTGGAGTGTGTGGGAAAAGG
CCGCTATGGCGAAGTGTGGCGGGGCTTGTGGCACGGTGAGAGTGTGGCCGTCAAGATCTTCTCCTCGAGG
GATGAACAGTCCTGGTTCCGGGAGACTGAGATCTATAACACAGTGTTGCTCAGACACGACAACATCCTAG
GCTTCATCGCCTCAGACATGACCTCCCGCAACTCGAGCACGCAGCTGTGGCTCATCACGCACTACCACGA
GCACGGCTCCCTCTACGACTTTCTGCAGAGACAGACGCTGGAGCCCCATCTGGCTCTGAGGCTAGCTGTG
TCCGCGGCATGCGGCCTGGCGCACCTGCACGTGGAGATCTTCGGTACACAGGGCAAACCAGCCATTGCCC
ACCGCGACTTCAAGAGCCGCAATGTGCTGGTCAAGAGCAACCTGCAGTGTTGCATCGCCGACCTGGGCCT
GGCTGTGATGCACTCACAGGGCAGCGATTACCTGGACATCGGCAACAACCCGAGAGTGGGCACCAAGCGG
TACATGGCACCCGAGGTGCTGGACGAGCAGATCCGCACGGACTGCTTTGAGTCCTACAAGTGGACTGACA
TCTGGGCCTTTGGCCTGGTGCTGTGGGAGATTGCCCGCCGGACCATCGTGAATGGCATCGTGGAGGACTA
TAGACCACCCTTCTATGATGTGGTGCCCAATGACCCCAGCTTTGAGGACATGAAGAAGGTGGTGTGTGTG
GATCAGCAGACCCCCACCATCCCTAACCGGCTGGCTGCAGACCCGGTCCTCTCAGGCCTAGCTCAGATGA
TGCGGGAGTGCTGGTACCCAAACCCCTCTGCCCGACTCACCGCGCTGCGGATCAAGAAGACACTACAAAA
AATTAGCAACAGTCCAGAGAAGCCTAAAGGGATTCAAGGCAGCGCAGGCGGAAGCGGGGATCCACCGGTC
GCCACCATGAGCAAGGGCGCCGAGCTGTTCACCGGCATCGTGCCCATCCTGATCGAGCTGAATGGCGATG
TGAATGGCCACAAGTTCAGCGTGAGCGGCGAGGGCGAGGGCGATGCCACCTACGGCAAGCTGACCCTGAA
GTTCATCTGCACCACCGGCAAGCTGCCTGTGCCCTGGCCCACCCTGGTGGCCACCCTGAGCTACGGCGTG
CAGTGCTTCTCACGCTACCCCGATCACATGAAGCAGCACGACTTCTTCAAGAGCGCCATGCCTGAGGGCT
ACATCCAGGAGCGCACCATCTTCTTCGAGGATGACGGCAACTACAAGACGCGCGCCGAGGTGAAGTTCGA
GGGCGATACCCTGGTGAGTCGCATCGAGCTGACCGGCACTGATTTCAAGGAGGATGGCAACATCCTGGGC
AATAAGATGGAGTACAACTACAACGCCACCAATGTGTACATCGTGGCCGACAAGGCCAGGAATGGCATCA
AGGTGAACTTCAAGGTCCGCCACAACATCAAGGATGGCAGCGTGCAGCTGGCCGACCACTACCAGCAGAA
TACCCCCATCGGCGATGGCCCTGTGCTGCTGCCCGATAACCACTACCTGTCCACCCAGAGCGCCCTGTCC
AAGGACCCCAACGAGAAGCGCGATCACATGATCTACCTCGAGTTCGTGACCGCCGCCGCCATCACCCACG
GCATGGATGAGCTGTACAAGTAAAGCGGCCGCGACTCTAGATCATAATCAGCCATACCACATTTGTAGAG
GTTTTACTTGCTTTAAAAAACCTCCCACACCTCCCCCTGAACCTGAAACATAAAATGAATGCAATTGTTG
TTGTTAACTTGTTTATTGCAGCTTATAATGGTTACAAATAAAGCAATAGCATCACAAATTTCACAAATAA
AGCATTTTTTTCACTGCATTCTAGTTGTGGTTTGTCCAAACTCATCAATGTATCTTAAGGCGTAAATTGT
AAGCGTTAATATTTTGTTAAAATTCGCGTTAAATTTTTGTTAAATCAGCTCATTTTTTAACCAATAGGCC
GAAATCGGCAAAATCCCTTATAAATCAAAAGAATAGACCGAGATAGGGT
[37 nt withheld, positions 3340-3376]
AAAGAACGTGGACTCCAACGTCAAAGG
[49 nt withheld, positions 3404-3452]
T
[91 nt withheld, positions 3454-3544]
G
[124 nt withheld, positions 3546-3669]
CAGGTGGCACTTTTCGGGGAAATGTGCGCGGAACCCCTATTTGTTTATTTTTCTAAATACATTCAAATAT
GTATCCGCTCATGAGACAATAACCCTGATAAATGCTTCAATAATATTGAAAAAGGAAGAGTCCTGAGGCG
GAAAGAACCAGCTGTGGAATGTGTGTCAGTTAGGGTGTGGAAAGTCCCCAGGCTCCCCAGCAGGCAGAAG
TATGCAAAGCATGCATCTCAATTAGTCAGCAACCAGGTGTGGAAAGTCCCCAGGCTCCCCAGCAGGCAGA
AGTATGCAAAGCATGCATCTCAATTAGTCAGCAACCATAGTCCCGCCCCTAACTCCGCCCATCCCGCCCC
TAACTCCGCCCAGTTCCGCCCATTCTCCGCCCCATGGCTGACTAATTTTTTTTATTTATGCAGAGGCCGA
GGCCGCCTCGGCCTCTGAGCTATTCCAGAAGTAGTGAGGAGGCTTTTTTGGAGGCCTAGGCTTTTGCAAA
GATCGATCAAGAGACAGGATGAGGATCGTTTCGCATGATTGAACAAGATGGATTGCACGCAGGTTCTCCG
GCCGCTTGGGTGGAGAGGCTATTCGGCTATGACTGGGCACAACAGACAATCGGCTGCTCTGATGCCGCCG
TGTTCCGGCTGTCAGCGCAGGGGCGCCCGGTTCTTTTTGTCAAGACCGACCTGTCCGGTGCCCTGAATGA
ACTGCAAGACGAGGCAGCGCGGCTATCGTGGCTGGCCACGACGGGCGTTCCTTGCGCAGCTGTGCTCGAC
GTTGTCACTGAAGCGGGAAGGGACTGGCTGCTATTGGGCGAAGTGCCGGGGCAGGATCTCCTGTCATCTC
ACCTTGCTCCTGCCGAGAAAGTATCCATCATGGCTGATGCAATGCGGCGGCTGCATACGCTTGATCCGGC
TACCTGCCCATTCGACCACCAAGCGAAACATCGCATCGAGCGAGCACGTACTCGGATGGAAGCCGGTCTT
GTCGATCAGGATGATCTGGACGAAGAGCATCAGGGGCTCGCGCCAGCCGAACTGTTCGCCAGGCTCAAGG
CGAGCATGCCCGACGGCGAGGATCTCGTCGTGACCCATGGCGATGCCTGCTTGCCGAATATCATGGTGGA
AAATGGCCGCTTTTCTGGATTCATCGACTGTGGCCGGCTGGGTGTGGCGGACCGCTATCAGGACATAGCG
TTGGCTACCCGTGATATTGCTGAAGAGCTTGGCGGCGAATGGGCTGACCGCTTCCTCGTGCTTTACGGTA
TCGCCGCTCCCGATTCGCAGCGCATCGCCTTCTATCGCCTTCTTGACGAGTTCTTCTGAGCGGGACTCTG
GGGTTCGAAATGACCGACCAAGCGACGCCCAACCTGCCATCACGAGATTTCGATTCCACCGCCGCCTTCT
ATGAAAGGTTGGGCTTCGGAATCGTTTTCCGGGACGCCGGCTGGATGATCCTCCAGCGCGGGGATCTCAT
GCTGGAGTTCTTCGCCCACCCTAGGGGGAGGCTAACTGAAACACGGAAGGAGACAATACCGGAAGGAACC
CGCGCTATGACGGCAATAAAAAGACAGAATAAAACGCACGGTGTTGGGTCGTTTGTTCATAAACGCGGGG
TTCGGTCCCAGGGCTGGCACTCTGTCGATACCCCACCGAGACCCCATTGGGGCCAATACGCCCGCGTTTC
TTCCTTTTCCCCACCCCACCCCCCAAGTTCGGGTGAAGGCCCAGGGCTCGCAGCCAACGTCGGGGCGGCA
GGCCCTGCCATAGCCTCAGGTTACTCATATATACTTTAGATTGATTTAAAACTTCATTTTTAATTTAAAA
GGATCTAGGTGAAGATCCTTTTTGATAATCTCATGACCAAAATCCCTTAACGTGAGTTTTCGTTCCACTG
AGCGTCAGACCCCGTAGAAAAGATCAAAGGATCTTCTTGAGATCCTTTTTTTCTGCGCGTAATCTGCTGC
TTGCAAACAAAAAAACCACCGCTACCAGCGGTGGTTTGTTTGCCGGATCAAGAGCTACCAACTCTTTTTC
CGAAGGTAACTGGCTTCAGCAGAGCGCAGATACCAAATACTGTTCTTCTAGTGTAGCCGTAGTTAGGCCA
CCACTTCAAGAACTCTGTAGCACCGCCTACATACCTCGCTCTGCTAATCCTGTTACCAGTGGCTGCTGCC
AGTGGCGATAAGTCGTGTCTTACCGGGTTGGACTCAAGACGATAGTTACCGGATAAGGCGCAGCGGTCGG
GCTGAACGGGGGGTTCGTGCACACAGCCCAGCTTGGAGCGAACGACCTACACCGAACTGAGATACCTACA
GCGTGAGCTATGAGAAAGCGCCACGCTTCCCGAAGGGAGAAAGGCGGACAGGTATCCGGTAAGCGGCAGG
GTCGGAACAGGAGAGCGCACGAGGGAGCTTCCAGGGGGAAACGCCTGGTATCTTTATAGTCCTGTCGGGT
TTCGCCACCTCTGACTTGAGCGTCGATTTTTGTGATGCTCGTCAGGGGGGCGGAGCCTATGGAAAAACGC
CAGCAACGCGGCCTTTTTACGGTTCCTGGCCTTTTGCTGGCCTTTTGCTCA
Features (pLannotate 1.2.2; 16 found; start..end, strand, type, name):
      1..51      +  rep_origin     RSF ori (fragment): Plasmids containing the RSF 1030 origin of replication can be propagated in E. coli cells that contain additional plasmids with compatible origins.
    119..422     +  enhancer       CMV enhancer: human cytomegalovirus immediate early enhancer
    423..626     +  promoter       CMV promoter: human cytomegalovirus (CMV) immediate early promoter
    649..692     +  misc_feature   MCS (fragment): multiple cloning site
    699..2207    +  CDS            ACVRL1: ACVL1_HUMAN - Also known as ACVRLK1, ALK1. Experimental evidence at protein level: Swiss-Prot protein existence level 1. Type I receptor for TGF-beta family ligands BMP9/GDF2 and BMP10 and important regulator of normal blood vessel development. On ligand binding, forms a receptor complex consisting of two type II and two type I transmembrane serine/threonine kinases. Type II receptors phosphorylate and activate type I receptors which autophosphorylate, then bind and activate SMAD transcriptional regulators. May bind activin as well. From Homo sapiens (Human).
   2247..2963    +  CDS            PS-CFP2: photoswitchable cyan-to-green fluorescent protein mammalian codon-optimized
   2980..3063    +  CDS            large T antigen (fragment): large T antigen from SV40 (simian virus 40)
   3086..3207    +  polyA_signal   SV40 poly(A) signal: SV40 polyadenylation signal
   3241..3669    -  rep_origin     f1 ori (sequence partly withheld): f1 bacteriophage origin of replication; arrow indicates direction of (+) strand synthesis
   3696..3800    +  promoter       AmpR promoter: bla
   3802..4159    +  promoter       SV40 promoter: SV40 enhancer and early promoter
   4194..4988    +  CDS            NeoR/KanR: aminoglycoside phosphotransferase from Tn5; aph(3')-II (or nptII); confers resistance to neomycin, kanamycin, and G418 (Geneticin®)
   5009..5161    +  CDS            ble (fragment): BLE_KLEPN - Experimental evidence at protein level: Swiss-Prot protein existence level 1. Binding protein with a strong affinity to the bleomycin family of antibiotics. Binds to CL990; an antimitotic-antibiotic compound. From Klebsiella pneumoniae.
   5220..5267    +  polyA_signal   HSV TK poly(A) signal: herpes simplex virus thymidine kinase polyadenylation signal (Cole and Stacy, 1985)
   5358..5374    -  polyA_signal   bGH poly(A) signal (fragment): bovine growth hormone polyadenylation signal
   5596..6184    +  rep_origin     ori: high-copy-number ColE1/pMB1/pBR322/pUC origin of replication
