[The description below was written by a language model from this plasmid's Addgene catalogue record and pLannotate feature annotations shown in this document.]
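Description:
PS-CFP2-ALK1-N-13 is a mammalian expression plasmid built on the PS-CFP2-N1 backbone, an N1-style fluorescent protein fusion vector. It encodes human ALK1 (ACVRL1, recorded with a V501G substitution) fused at its C terminus to the photoswitchable fluorescent protein PS-CFP2. The sequenced plasmid is about 6.2 kb. It replicates in E. coli at high copy from a ColE1/pUC-type origin and also carries an f1 origin. A single NeoR/KanR (Tn5 aminoglycoside phosphotransferase) gene is preceded by both a bacterial bla-type promoter and the SV40 enhancer/early promoter and is followed by the HSV TK polyadenylation signal. This arrangement gives kanamycin resistance in bacteria and G418 selection in mammalian cells. The short hits annotated as RSF ori, large T antigen, ble and bGH poly(A) are fragments and most likely reflect residual backbone sequence rather than functional parts.

The expression cassette is driven by the CMV immediate-early enhancer and promoter. A remnant of the multiple cloning site is followed by the ACVRL1 coding sequence, a short linker region, the mammalian codon-optimised PS-CFP2 coding sequence and the SV40 polyadenylation signal. ALK1 is a type I transmembrane serine/threonine kinase receptor for the TGF-beta family ligands BMP9 and BMP10 and is involved in blood vessel development, so the fusion acts as a membrane receptor localisation marker. PS-CFP2 switches from cyan to green emission, with recorded excitation/emission of 400/468 nm before and 490/511 nm after conversion. This allows a chosen pool of the tagged receptor to be photoconverted and followed in live-cell imaging. The cloning method is not stated in the record.
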