Addgene plasmid #57209: PS-CFP2-ALK1-N-13
Purpose: Localization: Membrane Receptor, Excitation: 400 / 490, Emission: 468 / 511
Depositing lab: Michael Davidson. Depositing organization: Florida State University, Tallahassee.
Backbone
  Vector backbone: PS-CFP2-N1
  Backbone size w/o insert (bp): 4750
  Vector type: Mammalian Expression
  Selectable markers: Neomycin (select with G418)
Growth in bacteria
  Bacterial resistance: Kanamycin, 50 μg/mL
  Growth temperature: 37°C
  Growth strain: DH5alpha
  Copy number: High Copy
Gene/Insert
  Gene/Insert name: ALK1 (alt name: NM_001077401)
  Species: H. sapiens (human)
  Mutation: V501G
  Entrez Gene: ACVRL1 (a.k.a. ACVRLK1, ALK-1, ALK1, HHT, HHT2, ORW2, SKR3, TSR-I)
  Promoter: CMV
  Tag / fusion protein: PS-CFP2 (C terminal on backbone)
  Cloning method: Unknown
  Sequencing primers: 5′ CMV-F; 3′ SV40pA-R
Terms and licenses: Academic/Nonprofit Terms; Industry Terms
Depositor comments: . Excitation = 400 / 490; Emission = 468 / 511
How to cite: PS-CFP2-ALK1-N-13 was a gift from Michael Davidson (Addgene plasmid # 57209 ; http://n2t.net/addgene:57209 ; RRID:Addgene_57209)
