>Addgene plasmid #57209 | PS-CFP2-ALK1-N-13 | depositor partial sequence | sequence record 88348 | insert sequence
ACATTGCTAGTGACGTCAGATCCGCTAGCGCTACCGGACTCAGATCTCGAGCTCAAGCTTCGAATTCACC
GCCATGACCTTGGGCTCCCCCAGGAAAGGCCTTCTGATGCTGCTGATGGCCTTGGTGACCCAGGGAGACC
CTGTGAAGCCGTCTCGGGGCCCGCTGGTGACCTGCACGTGTGAGAGCCCACATTGCAAGGGGCCTACCTG
CCGGGGGGCCTGGTGCACAGTAGTGCTGGTGCGGGAGGAGGGGAGGCACCCCCAGGAACATCGGGGCTGC
GGGAACTTGCACAGGGAGCTCTGCAGGGGGCGCCCCACCGAGTTCGTCAACCACTACTGCTGCGACAGCC
ACCTCTGCAACCACAACGTGTCCCTGGTGCTGGAGGCCACCCAACCTCCTTCGGAGCAGCCGGGAACAGA
TGGCCAGCTGGCCCTGATCCTGGGCCCCGTGCTGGCCTTGCTGGCCCTGGTGGCCCTGGGTGTCCTGGGC
CTGTGGCATGTCCGACGGAGGCAGGAGAAGCAGCGTGGCCTGCACAGCGAGCTGGGAGAGTCCAGTCTCA
TCCTGAAAGCATCTGAGCAGGGCGACAGCATGTTGGGGGACCTCCTGGACAGTGACTGCACCACAGGGAG
TGGCTCAGGGCTCCCCTTCCTGGTGCAGAGGACAGTGGCACGGCAGGTTGCCTTGGTGGAGTGTGTGGGA
AAAGGCCGCTATGGCGAAGTGTGGCGGGGCTTGTGGCACGGTGAGAGTGTGGCCGTCAAGATCTTCTCCT
CGAGGGATGAACAGTCCTGGTTCCGGGAGACTGAGATCTATAACACAGTGTTGCTCAGACACGACAACAT
CCTAGCTTCATCGCCTCAGACATGACCTCCCGCAACTCGAGCACGCAGCTGTGGCTCATCACGCACTACC
ACGAGCACGGCTCCCTCTACGACTTTCTGCAGAGACAGACGCTGGAGCCCCATCTGGCTCTGAGCTAGCT
GTGTCCGCGGCATGCGGCCTGCGCACTGCACGTGAGATCTTCGGTACACAGGCAAACCAGCCATT
