>Addgene plasmid #57209 | PS-CFP2-ALK1-N-13 | depositor partial sequence | sequence record 88349 | insert sequence 2
CCAGCTTGAGGACATGAGAGGTGGTGTGTGGATCAGCAGACCCCACATCTACGCTGCTGCAGACCGGTCT
TTCAGCTAGTCAGATGATGCGGGAGTGCTGTACCCAAACCCCTCTGCCCGACTCACGCGCTGCGGATCAG
AGACACTACAAAAAATTAGCACAGTCCAGAGAAGCTAAAGGGATTCAAGGCAGCGCAGGCGGAAGCGGGG
ATCCACCGGTCGCCACCATGAGCAAGGGCGCCGAGCTGTTCACCGGCATCGTGCCCATCCTGATCGAGCT
GAATGGCGATGTGAATGGCCACAAGTTCAGCGTGAGCGGCGAGGGCGAGGGCGATGCCACCTACGGCAAG
CTGACCCTGAAGTTCATCTGCACCACCGGCAAGCTGCCTGTGCCCTGGCCCACCCTGGTGGCCACCCTGA
GCTACGGCGTGCAGTGCTTCTCACGCTACCCCGATCACATGAAGCAGCACGACTTCTTCAAGAGCGCCAT
GCCTGAGGGCTACATCCAGGAGCGCACCATCTTCTTCGAGGATGACGGCAACTACAAGACGCGCGCCGAG
GTGAAGTTCGAGGGCGATACCCTGGTGAGTCGCATCGAGCTGACCGGCACTGATTTCAAGGAGGATGGCA
ACATCCTGGGCAATAAGATGGAGTACAACTACAACGCCACCAATGTGTACATCGTGGCCGACAAGGCCAG
GAATGGCATCAAGGTGAACTTCAAGGTCCGCCACAACATCAAGGATGGCAGCGTGCAGCTGGCCGACCAC
TACCAGCAGAATACCCCCATCGGCGATGGCCCTGTGCTGCTGCCCGATAACCACTACCTGTCCACCCAGA
GCGCCCTGTCCAAGGACCCCAACGAGAAGCGCGATCACATGATCTACCTCGAGTTCGTGACCGCCGCCGC
CATCACCCACGGCATGGATGAGCTGTACAAGTAAAGCGGCCGCGACTCTAGATCATAATCAGCCATACCA
CATTGTAGAAATAGCCT
